Addgene plasmid #80794: pMA-MsgRNA-EGFP
Purpose: (Empty Backbone) For insertion of gRNA array containing 11-30 gRNA modules
Depositing lab: Yonglun Luo. Depositing organization: Aarhus University. Publication: Golden Gate Assembly of CRISPR gRNA expression array for simultaneously targeting multiple genes. Vad-Nielsen J, Lin L, Bolund L, Nielsen AL, Luo Y. Cell Mol Life Sci. 2016 May 13. 10.1007/s00018-016-2271-5 PubMed 27178736.
Backbone
  Vector backbone: pMA15
  Backbone manufacturer: Lifetechnologies
  Backbone size (bp): 2380
  Modifications to backbone: no
  Vector type: Mammalian Expression, CRISPR
Growth in bacteria
  Bacterial resistance: Ampicillin, 100 μg/mL
  Growth temperature: 37°C
  Growth strain: DH5alpha
  Copy number: High Copy
Terms and licenses: Academic/Nonprofit Terms; Industry Terms: Not Available to Industry
How to cite: pMA-MsgRNA-EGFP was a gift from Yonglun Luo (Addgene plasmid # 80794 ; http://n2t.net/addgene:80794 ; RRID:Addgene_80794)
