[The description below was written by a language model from this plasmid's Addgene catalogue record and pLannotate feature annotations shown in this document.]
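Description:
pMA-MsgRNA-EGFP is an empty recipient vector for multiplexed CRISPR work, built on the small pMA15 gene-synthesis backbone and catalogued as a mammalian expression/CRISPR plasmid. It is designed to accept a preassembled array of guide RNA expression modules, specifically large arrays of 11 to 30 gRNA units produced by Golden Gate assembly, so that many genes can be targeted at once from a single plasmid. The sequenced construct is about 4.5 kb. It is maintained in E. coli at high copy through a ColE1/pUC-type origin and selected with ampicillin via the β-lactamase gene under its native promoter.

The main annotated payload is a reporter cassette: the human CMV immediate-early enhancer and promoter, followed by a short multiple cloning site, mammalian codon-optimised EGFP, and an SV40 polyadenylation signal. A short adjoining match to SV40 large T antigen is probably just part of that SV40-derived terminator region. The cassette allows transfected mammalian cells carrying the gRNA array to be identified or sorted by green fluorescence.

Flanking the reporter are duplicated pBluescript-like remnants, including lacZα fragments, T7 and T3 promoters, a partial polylinker, lac promoter/operator elements and small pieces of phage origins. These are only fragments, so they probably do not provide functional blue/white screening or single-stranded DNA production. Neither the feature table nor the catalogue fields mark the type IIS recognition sites or the exact position where the array is inserted, and no U6 promoter, gRNA scaffold or Cas9 gene is annotated. The guide promoters and scaffolds are therefore presumably supplied by the inserted modules, and the nuclease by a separate construct.
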