Features (pLannotate 1.2.2; 22 found; start..end, strand, type, name):
      3..134     -  rep_origin     M13 ori (fragment): M13 bacteriophage origin of replication; arrow indicates direction of (+) strand synthesis
    155..311     -  CDS            lacZα (fragment): LacZα fragment of β-galactosidase; lacZ fragment
    320..338     +  promoter       T7 promoter: promoter for bacteriophage T7 RNA polymerase
    470..773     +  enhancer       CMV enhancer: human cytomegalovirus immediate early enhancer
    774..977     +  promoter       CMV promoter: human cytomegalovirus (CMV) immediate early promoter
   1018..1074    +  misc_feature   MCS: multiple cloning site
   1084..1803    +  CDS            EGFP: the original enhanced GFP (Yang et al., 1996) mammalian codon-optimized
   1820..1903    +  CDS            large T antigen (fragment): large T antigen from SV40 (simian virus 40)
   1926..2047    +  polyA_signal   SV40 poly(A) signal: SV40 polyadenylation signal
   2073..2091    -  rep_origin     f1 ori (fragment): f1 bacteriophage origin of replication; arrow indicates direction of (+) strand synthesis
   2096..2251    -  CDS            lacZα (fragment): LacZα fragment of β-galactosidase; lacZ fragment
   2259..2277    +  promoter       T7 promoter: promoter for bacteriophage T7 RNA polymerase
   2286..2309    -  misc_feature   MCS (fragment): pBluescript multiple cloning site
   2325..2343    -  promoter       T3 promoter: promoter for bacteriophage T3 RNA polymerase
   2388..2404    -  protein_bind   lac operator: The lac repressor binds to the lac operator to inhibit transcription in E. coli. This inhibition can be relieved by adding lactose or isopropyl-β-D-thiogalactopyranoside (IPTG). lac repressor encoded by lacI
   2412..2442    -  promoter       lac promoter: promoter for the E. coli lac operon
   2457..2478    -  protein_bind   CAP binding site: CAP binding activates transcription in the presence of cAMP. E. coli catabolite activator protein
   2590..2637    -  CDS            lacI (fragment): lac repressor; lacI; The lac repressor binds to the lac operator to inhibit transcription in E. coli. This inhibition can be relieved by adding lactose or isopropyl-β-D-thiogalactopyranoside (IPTG).
   2674..2714    -  rep_origin     RSF ori (fragment): Plasmids containing the RSF 1030 origin of replication can be propagated in E. coli cells that contain additional plasmids with compatible origins.
   2792..3380    -  rep_origin     ori: high-copy-number ColE1/pMB1/pBR322/pUC origin of replication
   3551..4411    -  CDS            AmpR: β-lactamase; bla; confers resistance to ampicillin, carbenicillin, and related antibiotics
   4412..4516    -  promoter       AmpR promoter: bla
>Addgene plasmid #80794 | pMA-MsgRNA-EGFP | addgene full sequence | sequence record 161646 | Addgene NGS result
CTAAATTGTAAGCGTTAATATTTTGTTAAAATTCGCGTTAAATTTTTGTTAAATCAGCTCATTTTTTAAC
CAATAGGCCGAAATCGGCAAAATCCCTTATAAATCAAAAGAATAGACCGAGATAGGGTTGAGTGGCCGCT
ACAGGGCGCTCCCATTCGCCATTCAGGCTGCGCAACTGTTGGGAAGGGCGTTTCGGTGCGGGCCTCTTCG
CTATTACGCCAGCTGGCGAAAGGGGGATGTGCTGCAAGGCGATTAAGTTGGGTAACGCCAGGGTTTTCCC
AGTCACGACGTTGTAAAACGACGGCCAGTGAGCGCGACGTAATACGACTCACTATAGGGCGAATTGGCGG
AAGGCCGTCAAGGCCACGTGTCTTGTCCAGAGCTCGGATCCGAATTGGCCTCCACGGCCTAGTTATTAAT
AGTAATCAATTACGGGGTCATTAGTTCATAGCCCATATATGGAGTTCCGCGTTACATAACTTACGGTAAA
TGGCCCGCCTGGCTGACCGCCCAACGACCCCCGCCCATTGACGTCAATAATGACGTATGTTCCCATAGTA
ACGCCAATAGGGACTTTCCATTGACGTCAATGGGTGGAGTATTTACGGTAAACTGCCCACTTGGCAGTAC
ATCAAGTGTATCATATGCCAAGTACGCCCCCTATTGACGTCAATGACGGTAAATGGCCCGCCTGGCATTA
TGCCCAGTACATGACCTTATGGGACTTTCCTACTTGGCAGTACATCTACGTATTAGTCATCGCTATTACC
ATGGTGATGCGGTTTTGGCAGTACATCAATGGGCGTGGATAGCGGTTTGACTCACGGGGATTTCCAAGTC
TCCACCCCATTGACGTCAATGGGAGTTTGTTTTGGCACCAAAATCAACGGGACTTTCCAAAATGTCGTAA
CAACTCCGCCCCATTGACGCAAATGGGCGGTAGGCGTGTACGGTGGGAGGTCTATATAAGCAGAGCTGGT
TTAGTGAACCGTCAGATCCGCTAGCGCTACCGGACTCAGATCTCGAGCTCAAGCTTCGAATTCTGCAGTC
GACGGTACCGCGGGCCCGGGATCCATCGCCACCATGGTGAGCAAGGGCGAGGAGCTGTTCACCGGGGTGG
TGCCCATCCTGGTCGAGCTGGACGGCGACGTAAACGGCCACAAGTTCAGCGTGTCCGGCGAGGGCGAGGG
CGATGCCACCTACGGCAAGCTGACCCTGAAGTTCATCTGCACCACCGGCAAGCTGCCCGTGCCCTGGCCC
ACCCTCGTGACCACCCTGACCTACGGCGTGCAGTGCTTCAGCCGCTACCCCGACCACATGAAGCAGCACG
ACTTCTTCAAGTCCGCCATGCCCGAAGGCTACGTCCAGGAGCGCACCATCTTCTTCAAGGACGACGGCAA
CTACAAGACCCGCGCCGAGGTGAAGTTCGAGGGCGACACCCTGGTGAACCGCATCGAGCTGAAGGGCATC
GACTTCAAGGAGGACGGCAACATCCTGGGGCACAAGCTGGAGTACAACTACAACAGCCACAACGTCTATA
TCATGGCCGACAAGCAGAAGAACGGCATCAAGGTGAACTTCAAGATCCGCCACAACATCGAGGACGGCAG
CGTGCAGCTCGCCGACCACTACCAGCAGAACACCCCCATCGGCGACGGCCCCGTGCTGCTGCCCGACAAC
CACTACCTGAGCACCCAGTCCGCCCTGAGCAAAGACCCCAACGAGAAGCGCGATCACATGGTCCTGCTGG
AGTTCGTGACCGCCGCCGGGATCACTCTCGGCATGGACGAGCTGTACAAGTAAAGCGGCCGCGACTCTAG
ATCATAATCAGCCATACCACATTTGTAGAGGTTTTACTTGCTTTAAAAAACCTCCCACACCTCCCCCTGA
ACCTGAAACATAAAATGAATGCAATTGTTGTTGTTAACTTGTTTATTGCAGCTTATAATGGTTACAAATA
AAGCAATAGCATCACAAATTTCACAAATAAAGCATTTTTTTCACTGCATTCTAGTTGTGGTTTGTCCAAA
CTCATCAATGTATCTTAAGGCGTACTATATCCCTGGAGACGGGCGCCGCTACAGGGCGCGTCCCATTCGC
CATTCAGGCTGCGCAACTGTTGGGAAGGGCGATCGGTGCGGGCCTCTTCGCTATTACGCCAGCTGGCGAA
AGGGGGATGTGCTGCAAGGCGATTAAGTTGGGTAACGCCAGGGTTTTCCCAGTCACGACGTTGTAAAACG
ACGGCCAGTGAGCGCGCGTAATACGACTCACTATAGGGCGAATTGGGTACCGGGCCCCCCCTCGAGGTCC
TCCAGCTTTTGTTCCCTTTAGTGAGGGTTAATTGCGCGCTTGGCGTAATCATGGTCATAGCTGTTTCCTG
TGTGAAATTGTTATCCGCTCACAATTCCACACAACATACGAGCCGGAAGCATAAAGTGTAAAGCCTGGGG
TGCCTAATGAGTGAGCTAACTCACATTAATTGCGTTGCGCTCACTGCCCGCTTTCCACCGGTCGTCTCCC
TATTGGCCTCCACGGCCTTGTACAACGCGTGGTACCTGGAGCACAAGACTGGCCTCACGGGCCTTCCGCT
CACTGCCCGCTTTCCAGTCGGGAAACCTGTCGTGCCAGCTGCATTAACATGGTCATAGCTGTTTCCTTGC
GTATTGGGCGCTCTCCGCTTCCTCGCTCACTGACTCGCTGCGCTCGGTCGTTCGGGTAAAGCCTGGGGTG
CCTAATGAGCAAAAGGCCAGCAAAAGGCCAGGAACCGTAAAAAGGCCGCGTTGCTGGCGTTTTTCCATAG
GCTCCGCCCCCCTGACGAGCATCACAAAAATCGACGCTCAAGTCAGAGGTGGCGAAACCCGACAGGACTA
TAAAGATACCAGGCGTTTCCCCCTGGAAGCTCCCTCGTGCGCTCTCCTGTTCCGACCCTGCCGCTTACCG
GATACCTGTCCGCCTTTCTCCCTTCGGGAAGCGTGGCGCTTTCTCATAGCTCACGCTGTAGGTATCTCAG
TTCGGTGTAGGTCGTTCGCTCCAAGCTGGGCTGTGTGCACGAACCCCCCGTTCAGCCCGACCGCTGCGCC
TTATCCGGTAACTATCGTCTTGAGTCCAACCCGGTAAGACACGACTTATCGCCACTGGCAGCAGCCACTG
GTAACAGGATTAGCAGAGCGAGGTATGTAGGCGGTGCTACAGAGTTCTTGAAGTGGTGGCCTAACTACGG
CTACACTAGAAGAACAGTATTTGGTATCTGCGCTCTGCTGAAGCCAGTTACCTTCGGAAAAAGAGTTGGT
AGCTCTTGATCCGGCAAACAAACCACCGCTGGTAGCGGTGGTTTTTTTGTTTGCAAGCAGCAGATTACGC
GCAGAAAAAAAGGATCTCAAGAAGATCCTTTGATCTTTTCTACGGGGTCTGACGCTCAGTGGAACGAAAA
CTCACGTTAAGGGATTTTGGTCATGAGATTATCAAAAAGGATCTTCACCTAGATCCTTTTAAATTAAAAA
TGAAGTTTTAAATCAATCTAAAGTATATATGAGTAAACTTGGTCTGACAGTTACCAATGCTTAATCAGTG
AGGCACCTATCTCAGCGATCTGTCTATTTCGTTCATCCATAGTTGCCTGACTCCCCGTCGTGTAGATAAC
TACGATACGGGAGGGCTTACCATCTGGCCCCAGTGCTGCAATGATACCGCGAGAACCACGCTCACCGGCT
CCAGATTTATCAGCAATAAACCAGCCAGCCGGAAGGGCCGAGCGCAGAAGTGGTCCTGCAACTTTATCCG
CCTCCATCCAGTCTATTAATTGTTGCCGGGAAGCTAGAGTAAGTAGTTCGCCAGTTAATAGTTTGCGCAA
CGTTGTTGCCATTGCTACAGGCATCGTGGTGTCACGCTCGTCGTTTGGTATGGCTTCATTCAGCTCCGGT
TCCCAACGATCAAGGCGAGTTACATGATCCCCCATGTTGTGCAAAAAAGCGGTTAGCTCCTTCGGTCCTC
CGATCGTTGTCAGAAGTAAGTTGGCCGCAGTGTTATCACTCATGGTTATGGCAGCACTGCATAATTCTCT
TACTGTCATGCCATCCGTAAGATGCTTTTCTGTGACTGGTGAGTACTCAACCAAGTCATTCTGAGAATAG
TGTATGCGGCGACCGAGTTGCTCTTGCCCGGCGTCAATACGGGATAATACCGCGCCACATAGCAGAACTT
TAAAAGTGCTCATCATTGGAAAACGTTCTTCGGGGCGAAAACTCTCAAGGATCTTACCGCTGTTGAGATC
CAGTTCGATGTAACCCACTCGTGCACCCAACTGATCTTCAGCATCTTTTACTTTCACCAGCGTTTCTGGG
TGAGCAAAAACAGGAAGGCAAAATGCCGCAAAAAAGGGAATAAGGGCGACACGGAAATGTTGAATACTCA
TACTCTTCCTTTTTCAATATTATTGAAGCATTTATCAGGGTTATTGTCTCATGAGCGGATACATATTTGA
ATGTATTTAGAAAAATAAACAAATAGGGGTTCCGCGCACATTTCCCCGAAAAGTGCCAC
