>Addgene plasmid #80794 | pMA-MsgRNA-EGFP | addgene partial sequence | sequence record 159047 | pUC-4 5'-CAGTGAGCGAGGAAGCGGAAGAGCGCCCAA-3'
TGACCATGTTAATGCAGCTGGCACGACAGGTTTCCCGACTGGAAAGCGGGCAGTGAGCGGAAGGCCCGTG
AGGCCAGTCTTGTGCTCCAGGTACCACGCGTTGTACAAGGCCGTGGAGGCCAATAGGGAGACGACCGGTG
GAAAGCGGGCAGTGAGCGCAACGCAATTAATGTGAGTTAGCTCACTCATTAGGCACCCCAGGCTTTACAC
TTTATGCTTCCGGCTCGTATGTTGTGTGGAATTGTGAGCGGATAACAATTTCACACAGGAAACAGCTATG
ACCATGATTACGCCAAGCGCGCAATTAACCCTCACTAAAGGGAACAAAAGCTGGAGGACCTCGAGGGGGG
GCCCGGTACCCAATTCGCCCTATAGTGAGTCGTATTACGCGCGCTCACTGGCCGTCGTTTTACAACGTCG
TGACTGGGAAAACCCTGGCGTTACCCAACTTAATCGCCTTGCAGCACATCCCCCTTTCGCCAGCTGGCGT
AATAGCGAAGAGGCCCGCACCGATCGCCCTTCCCAACAGTTGCGCAGCCTGAATGGCGAATGGGACGCGC
CCTGTAGCGGCGCCCGTCTCCAGGGATATAGTACGCCTTAAGATACATTGATGAGTTTGGACAAACCACA
ACTAGAATGCAGTGAAAAAAATGCTTTATTTGTGAAATTTGTGATGCTATTGCTTTATTTGTAACCATTA
TAAGCTGCAATAAACAAGTTAACAACAACAATTGCATTCATTTTATGTTTCAGGTTCAGGGGGAGGTGTG
GGAGGTTTTTTAAAGCAAGTAAAACCTCTACAA
