>Addgene plasmid #80794 | pMA-MsgRNA-EGFP | addgene partial sequence | sequence record 159048 | CMV-F 5'-CGCAAATGGGCGGTAGGCGTG-3'
CTGGTTTAGTGAACCGTCAGATCCGCTAGCGCTACCGGACTCAGATCTCGAGCTCAAGCTTCGAATTCTG
CAGTCGACGGTACCGCGGGCCCGGGATCCATCGCCACCATGGTGAGCAAGGGCGAGGAGCTGTTCACCGG
GGTGGTGCCCATCCTGGTCGAGCTGGACGGCGACGTAAACGGCCACAAGTTCAGCGTGTCCGGCGAGGGC
GAGGGCGATGCCACCTACGGCAAGCTGACCCTGAAGTTCATCTGCACCACCGGCAAGCTGCCCGTGCCCT
GGCCCACCCTCGTGACCACCCTGACCTACGGCGTGCAGTGCTTCAGCCGCTACCCCGACCACATGAAGCA
GCACGACTTCTTCAAGTCCGCCATGCCCGAAGGCTACGTCCAGGAGCGCACCATCTTCTTCAAGGACGAC
GGCAACTACAAGACCCGCGCCGAGGTGAAGTTCGAGGGCGACACCCTGGTGAACCGCATCGAGCTGAAGG
GCATCGACTTCAAGGAGGACGGCAACATCCTGGGGCACAAGCTGGAGTACAACTACAACAGCCACAACGT
CTATATCATGGCCGACAAGCAGAAGAACGGCATCAAGGTGAACTTCAAGATCCGCCACAACATCGAGGAC
GGCAGCGTGCAGCTCGCCGACCACTACCAGCAGAACACCCCCATCGGCGACGGCCCCGTGCTGCTGCCCG
ACAACCACTACCTGAGCACCCAGTCCGCCCTGAGCAAAGACCCCAACGAGAAGCGCGATCACATGGTCCT
GCTG
